>Addgene plasmid #172898 | pTD74 | addgene full sequence | sequence record 343544 | Addgene NGS Result
GCTATCAACTTTGTATAGAAAAGTTGCAAGTGGGGATCAGGAAGAAGTTGATAAAGTGATTCAAAAACTC
GAGGAGCTCAACACAGCGATGAACCCAATTTTGAGAGCAACACTGACGAAGAACTATGACGCGAGGGTAG
GCACTACCTTGAAGCTATCCACCTGCCTGCCTGCCGCCTATTTCCATGTGCCTACTGCGCATGGAAATAG
GCGGTAGTCAGGCAGGTAGATAGCCTCATAAAATTCAATACTTCCTTTTCAGAAAGAATGCTGGAATGTA
TTCAAAGAGGAGTCACTCTTCCCATTGCTCAGAGAATATGAAGAGTTGCTCGGCGAGCAAAAGTTCATGA
TTGGAGATCGATATTCATGGGCTGACATCGCTGTCGTCGAGTTTCTAACTCGGTGTCAGCAGTGCTACGA
TAGCTTCTATCTGGCTCATTTCGAGAGGCTCCGAACTTTTTGCCAGACTTTTGAGTCTCTTCCGCACATT
CGTCCCTACATTCAGGGACGTGTTGATTCATTTATCTAATTTTTTAAAATGGATATTTTTCGTTTTTTAT
TTGTTTGTTTTGCTGATAATTCAATAAAGTTACGCAACGAATTTTAGACATTTATGAAAACCGAAAATCG
ACAAAAATATTTTAAGAAAAATAGCAGCAAAATTCAATATTTTATCAAATTTTGTTTATGGTAATGAGAA
AGAAAACATACAATATTTTTCTAAGAAGAAGAAAAATGACCAGAATTTTAAGATTTTTCTCGAATATACG
AAAAATTGATAAACTAAAATTTTCGATTTTTCCATTTATTTTGAAAAAAAAACTCTTGACGGTTTTCACC
ATGCGAAGAGGTGAGAAATATTCTGAAAGTTATGCATTTTGAAAAAATTGCAAAAAAATACGTTAAAATT
TTTTGATCTATTGTTTTTTTTTGAAAACCGGAATTTAAAATGGAATTTTTTTTCAAAAATTAAAATTAAA
ATTTAAATATTTCTAGTGTTTGGATAGTTTTTCAAAAGCTAGATTTAACCCGCGAGATGTCGACCGCTAG
TGTAGCTTACAGATGGCTGAAGACTTCGCAAAAATCTTATCTTAGAAACCCGCGAGGTGTCGGCCGCTAA
AACTTTGTAAACCTGCCAACAAAATGCTTCGCATTGTCTGAACAGATGAAACCTTGAAACAAAACATATA
CAATTGAAATCCCGTAAAGTGTCGGGCGCAAGAACTGCGATTAGTTGTATAATTGGACTAGCTCAAATTT
GACCAAAATCTCATTTTTAGACCTCTAAGATGTCGGCCACTATAACTTTATTCAACTTGAAACTGCAAAA
AAACTTATCAACTGTATAGATTCAAGTATTATGTCAAGTATTGGTTTTAGAGCTACAGTACACTCTGATA
ACAAAATCTGCAGAAATACCTCCCTGTCAATTCCCAAAATACCTCCCCTCATCTCAATTATCCCGAAAAT
CGGTTAGTCATTGCCATCAGAAAATCGAATTAGGTACCATGATGGTAGCAAACTCACTTCGTATAACTTC
GTATAGTATACCTTATACGAAGTTATCTGCCCTCGATTGTCTATCTTCCATTCTCACCAAGTTTCAACAA
CTTTATTCAGTCATTCTTCTCTGGTTCATTTCCCAACCAATCTTCCCGAATAAAGCCCATCTGTCCTTTC
GGCCACATTCCTCACCTACATCCGTACTCCTTATCTCCCGTTCTTATCCAGTCTTTTATCGTCTCTGCGT
CTCGCACACTGTCTCGTCGGTAATGTAAAAAAAAAACAAAAAAAACTTGAAAACTTGCGGAAAGATTTCC
TAATAAAAGGAGACGAATCCGGTAGGAAATCGACAAGTCTCTGCTTCTCGAAGACTAGGTGAGTTACATT
TCTTTGGCCGAATTATTTTGAAATCCTAAATTTGATAATTTCAGAGATGTCTGTAAAACTTGCGTGTTAT
GTGACGGCTTCGGTCACTGTCGCCACTCTTATGGTATGCTTCATGACCATGTCAACCATCTACTCGGAGG
TTGATGGATTCAGAGAGAAGCTTGATACCGAGATGAATGTGTTCAGAGTGAGTTAAATTATATTTTGAAT
TTTAAATAATTTTTAATTTTCTAGCAATCTACCAATGGATTGTGGAAGGACATAGTTGTCATCGGAAGAT
CTAGCAAGCGTGTCCGTTGTCAATATGAAGAGACCAACGCTACCCCAACTCCACATGCTGATGGATCCCC
ATCTGCTCCACCAGGTCAACCACCAGCAGTTCCACCAGTCTTCAACCAGCCAAAGACTCCAAATGGAGCC
AATGGAAATGGACCAACCTGCAACTGCAATGCTGATAACAAGTGCCCAGCTGGACCATCCGGACCAAAGG
GAGTTCCAGGAGTTCCAGGACTCGACGGAGTTCCAGGACTTGACGGTGTTCCAGGAGTTGGAGCTGATGA
TATCGCTCCACAACGCGAGTCTGTCGGATGCTTCACTTGCCCACAAGGACCAGTTGGACCACCAGGAGCT
CTTGGAAGACCAGGACCACGTGGACTTCCAGGACCAAGAGGACAAAATGGAAACCCAGGAAGAGATGGAC
AACCAGGACATCCAGGAGAGCAAGGATCATCCGGTCAAATCGGAAAGATCGGAGAGCCAGGACCACCAGG
AGAGAAGGGACGCGACGCCGAGCATCCAATCGGAAGACCAGGACCAAAGGGACCAAGAGGAGATCAAGGA
CCAACAGGACCAGCTGGACAGAACGGTCTTCACGGACCACCAGGAGAGCCAGGAACCGTTGGACCAGAAG
GACCATCTGGAAAGCAAGGACGTCAAGGACCAGACGGAACCCAGGGAGAGACTGGACCAGACGGAAGACC
AGGAAAGGATGCCGAGTACTGCCAGTGCCCAGACAAGTCTCCACCATCAGAGGCTGTCAACGCCAACCGT
GGATACAGAAATATCTAAATTGTTGGTGTTTTCTAATAAAATATTTGAGATTCAGTGAGACTTTTTTCTT
GGCGGCACAATAAAGTTTCCTCTTTTTGTTGGGTCACTCAACGAACACAATACAAATATTTGAGCGCTCG
CATTTTTCTCAACCTTTCGGGTTTAAAGCACTTCAAAATGGAATTGAAGAGAGATTGTGAAAGTACATCA
GACAGAATCACATTTTGATAGCATTCACTTCACTCAGATGCAAACTTTTCAGTGACTATAAAAAGTCATA
AAATAATAACATTAAAAAAGCAAATAAATTAGCGAGAGAATTTTTTGACAAAAAGAAAGAATAGTGATAG
AGAAGAAGGGAATGCTTGAAAGGATTTTGCATTTATCTTAATCACCGTCTTCGAGAAGACGAACCATGGC
GCCAGTTTCAGAATCCAAGTTTCTAATATAGTTCATCACAATGTTGACGTTGGTCCAACCTCCGGCTTGC
ATAATCTCTGGGATGGAAACTCCAGCGCGAGCCATGTCACGGGCAGCTCCGACACGGGCGGAATGTCCAG
ACCAAGCCAAGTAACGTTGTCCGGAATCATCCTTGGCTCCGTAGATGAGACGGTGGGTAGCTTCGAAGAT
TCCTGAAAATTTATTTTCAGCTTATTCTTAGCTAATATGTTGTTTAAACTTACCTTCAAGAGCTCGAGTC
GAGAGTTGTGATGTTGCACTCGGGGCAGCAACTCCGTTCTTGCGAACACGACAGAACAGGTAGTTGTTTG
GATCATCGGCGACTCCGGAAACCGAAATCCAGCGCTCAACGAGCTTGGTAACTCCAAGGGAGAGCGCTTT
TTCGACTCCGGCAGTCGAGACCAGCGTTTTTGTACGTCCGATGTGGATGAGCATTCTTCCTCCGTCTGTG
CGACTAATATCCTTGACGCGAATGCGGGCAATTTCGGCGATACGGAGAAGTGTGTTGTAAGCAATTCCGA
GGAAGGCGAGGTTTCGGATGTCCTGGCAACGATCGGAATTTTCCATAAGAGAACGGACCTGATCGAAGTC
GGTTCTGAAAATTTCGTCAAGTCTTAGGATTGAATACATTAATATTTAAACTTACCTTTCGAAGGCGAGG
GCTTGCTTGGCTCTCTCTCCAGCATCAACATTTTCCTTGCGGATACGTCTCATTACGAGAGATACGGCAT
TAGAATCTGATGGGCGTGGAAGTCCAGATCGGCGATGGAGCATATTGAGCTGTCCGAGATGTTGTTGGAT
CGTCTTCACCGCCAATCCACGAGCTTGGAGGTAGAGCAAGTAGTCACGAACGTCTTCTGGCTCGGCTGGG
AACCACTTGCGGTTGTTAAGCTTGCACCAGGCAGCCCAAGAACGGCACACTGAGAGAAGCATCTTCCAGG
TGTGCTCGGAGAAGGCTTGTCTGTCACGGAACATATCCATGAGGTTCTTGCGAACTTCATCACTTGTCGC
GTCAACTGGAAGTGCTGGAAGATTTTGATGAACAGTGAGAAGATTTGACATATTTTCGAAGTTTTTTAGA
TGCACTAGAACAAAGCGTGTTGGCTTCCTCTGAGCCCGCTTTCCTTATATACCCGCATTCTGCAGCCTTA
CAGAATGTTCTAGAAGGTCCTAGATGCATTCGTTTGAAAATACTCCCGGTGGGTGCAAAGAGACGCAGAC
GGAAAATGTATCTGGGTCTCTTTATTGTGTACACTACTTTTCCATGTACCGAATGTGAGTCGCCCTCCTT
TTGCAACAAGCAGCTCGAATGTTCTAGAAAAAGGTGGAAAATAGTATAAATACCGTTGAAAATAAATACC
GAACAACATTTGCTCTAATTGTGAAATTAGAAATCTTCAAACTATAATCATGTCACTTTACCACTATTTC
CGTCCAGCTCAACGTTCCGTTTTTGGTGATCATTTTTGCTTTCGTCGTAAATCTACACACGCGTCTCTTC
CGTGCGAGAGTCCAAGCCAGCAGCCAAATTCGTTGACTGAGTATTCAACGTTTATACGTTGTCGGCAACG
AGAAATAGGAAAATGCATCGGGAAATGTTCTTTTTTCGATTTTTTCCAAGGTTTTGACAAATTTTACCAC
GAATTTTGCTATGTTTTCAATTAAAAAATATGTTATTCAACTGTTTCTATGAGGAAAATAAGGCTTTGCA
TGTAATTTTCTTATTCAGCATAATTTTTAATTAATTTGAATTTTCTGTCCTAACGTTTATTTTGTTTTCT
TGGTTATGACTGATCTGAAATTAATTTTTGAATTTTAAGGTAATATGTCAGGCGGTGCCGCAAGTTTGTA
CAAAAAAGCAGGCTCCATGAAAAAGCCTGAACTCACCGCGACGTCTGTCGAGAAGTTTCTGATCGAAAAG
TTCGACAGCGTCTCCGACCTGATGCAGCTCTCGGAGGGCGAAGAATCTCGTGCTTTCAGCTTCGATGTAG
GAGGGCGTGGATATGTCCTGCGGGTAAATAGCTGCGCCGATGGTTTCTACAAAGATCGTTATGTTTATCG
GCACTTTGCATCGGCCGCGCTCCCGATTCCGGAAGTGCTTGACATTGGGGAATTCAGCGAGAGCCTGACC
TATTGCATCTCCCGCCGTGCACAGGGTGTCACGTTGCAAGACCTGCCTGAAACCGAACTGCCCGCTGTTC
TGCAGCCGGTCGCGGAGGCCATGGATGCGATCGCTGCGGCCGATCTTAGCCAGACGAGCGGGTTCGGCCC
ATTCGGACCGCAAGGAATCGGTCAATACACTACATGGCGTGATTTCATATGCGCGATTGCTGATCCCCAT
GTGTATCACTGGCAAACTGTGATGGACGACACCGTCAGTGCGTCCGTCGCGCAGGCTCTCGATGAGCTGA
TGCTTTGGGCCGAGGACTGCCCCGAAGTCCGGCACCTCGTGCACGCGGATTTCGGCTCCAACAATGTCCT
GACGGACAATGGCCGCATAACAGCGGTCATTGACTGGAGCGAGGCGATGTTCGGGGATTCCCAATACGAG
GTCGCCAACATCTTCTTCTGGAGGCCGTGGTTGGCTTGTATGGAGCAGCAGACGCGCTACTTCGAGCGGA
GGCATCCGGAGCTTGCAGGATCGCCGCGGCTCCGGGCGTATATGCTCCGCATTGGTCTTGACCAACTCTA
TCAGAGCTTGGTTGACGGCAATTTCGATGATGCAGCTTGGGCGCAGGGTCGATGCGACGCAATCGTCCGA
TCCGGAGCCGGGACTGTCGGGCGTACACAAATCGCCCGCAGAAGCGCGGCCGTCTGGACCGATGGCTGTG
TAGAAGTACTCGCCGATAGTGGAAACCGACGCCCCAGCACTCGTCCGAGGGCAAAGGAATAGACCCAGCT
TTCTTGTACAAAGTGGGTCCAATTACTCTTCAACATCCCTACATGCTCTTTCTCCCTGTGCTCCCACCCC
CTATTTTTGTTATTATCAAAAAACTTCTCTTAATTTCTTTGTTTTTTAGCTTCTTTTAAGTCACCTCTAA
CAATGAAATTGTGTAGATTCAAAAATAGAATTAATTCGTAATAAAAAGTCGAAAAAAATTGTGCTCCCTC
CCCCCATTAATAATAATTCTATCCCAAAATCTACACAATGTTCTGTGTACACTTCTTATGTTTTTTACTT
CTGATAAATTTTTTTGAAACATCATAGAAAAAACCGCACACAAAATACCTTATCATATGTTACGTTTCAG
TTTATGACCGCAATTTTTAATAACTTCGTATAGTATACCTTATACGAAGTTATACTAGTATATATTTTTA
TGTTTTCTTTTAAACCTTCCTCCATATTTCTGAATTGAATGTTGTTGCATATTGTGTGTCCTTATTTCAT
TTCCATCATCCTTTTGTGTGTTTCCCCCTTCCACCAATTCCCCCCACGTCCTAATGAAATGAAAGCGAGA
AGATAAATAAACTTGCACATTGTGTTCAGATGAGAGGAGCGGAATACGAATTGGGAGACGGAAAGAGAAA
AAAAAATGTTTAGATTTGGATTGAATTAATTTTTTAGAAAGCAAGAAAAAAAACACAAAGAGAATAAATA
AATAATAGGAAAAAAAACAAATATTCAGTATTTAAAATTTGAAAATTCAACGACGTTGGCGTCGATCATC
CTGTAAAACGACGGCCAGTGCATGGACCGACCGTACTCTCTGAATTCATTTTTCCCGATCTTACCAACTC
CCGATCTATCTCTATCCCTGGTTTTTTCTTCGTGCTCCAATGGAATTCTTGAGACTTCCACTATCTTCTC
TGGCACCCTCCACTACGCGTAGGCGTCTCTCGCTTCGTGTATTCCCGGGAAGCCGGGTTCCCGTCTCTCC
CGCCGCTGCCGCTGCCGCACACAGCTTTACACCTCGTAGAATCCCCAAAGAGGGGCGTGGCTTGCGGGTG
CCAACATCCTCCTGCCGAGGAAGAAGCAGGCACTCATCACTCGCATCATCAACCTCGACTAAGGGAGCAC
CACATTAGTTTTGAGGTAGAGAAACCATTTGAAAGAAGCGAGAAATCATGCAAAAGAGAATCGCCTTGTC
GTTTCCAGAAGAAGTACTCGAGCACGTCTTCTCCTTCATCCAACTCGACAAGGACCGTAACTCCGTCTCC
CTCGTCTGCAAGTCCTGGTACGAGATCGAGCGTTGGTGCCGTCGTAAGGTCTTCATCGGAAACTGCTACG
CCGTCTCCCCAGCCACCGTCATCCGTCGTTTCCCAAAGGTCCGTTCCGTCGAGCTCAAGGGAAAGCCACA
CTTCGCCGACTTCAACCTCGTCCCAGACGGATGGGGAGGATACGTCTACCCATGGATCGAGGCCATGTCC
TCCTCCTACACCTGGCTCGAGGAGATCCGTCTCAAGCGTATGGTCGTCACCGACGACTGCCTCGAGCTCA
TCGCCAAGTCCTTCAAGAACTTCAAGGTCCTCGTCCTCTCCTCCTGCGAGGGATTCTCCACCGACGGACT
CGCCGCCATCGCCGCCACCTGCCGTAACCTCAAGGTAAGTTTAAACATATATATACTAACTAACCCTGAT
TATTTAAATTTTCAGGAGCTCGACCTCCGTGAGTCCGACGTCGACGAGGTCTCCGGACACTGGCTCTCCC
ACTTCCCAGACACCTACACCTCCCTCGTCTCCCTCAACATCTCCTGCCTCGCCTCCGAGGTCTCCTTCTC
CGCCCTCGAGCGTCTCGTCACCCGTTGCCCAAACCTCAAGTCCCTCAAGCTCAACCGTGCCGTCCCACTC
GAGAAGCTCGCCACCCTCCTCCAACGTGCCCCACAACTCGAGGAGCTCGGAACCGGAGGATACACCGCCG
AGGTCCGTCCAGACGTCTACTCCGGACTCTCCGTCGCCCTCTCCGGATGCAAGGTAAGTTTAAACAGTTC
GGTACTAACTAACCATACATATTTAAATTTTCAGGAGCTCCGTTGCCTCTCCGGATTCTGGGACGCCGTC
CCAGCCTACCTCCCAGCCGTCTACTCCGTCTGCTCCCGTCTCACCACCCTCAACCTCTCCTACGCCACCG
TCCAATCCTACGACCTCGTCAAGCTCCTCTGCCAATGCCCAAAGCTCCAACGTCTCTGGGTCCTCGACTA
CATCGAGGACGCCGGACTCGAGGTCCTCGCCTCCACCTGCAAGGACCTCCGTGAGCTCCGTGTCTTCCCA
TCCGAGCCATTCGTCATGGAGCCAAACGTCGCCCTCACCGAGCAAGGACTCGTCTCCGTCTCCATGGGAT
GCCCAAAGCTCGAGTCCGTCCTCTACTTCTGCCGTCAAATGACCAACGCCGCCCTCATCACCATCGCCCG
TAACCGTCCAAACATGACCCGTTTCCGTCTCTGCATCATCGAGCCAAAGGCCCCAGACTACCTCACCCTC
GAGCCACTCGACATCGGATTCGGAGCCATCGTCGAGCACTGCAAGGACCTCCGTCGTCTCTCCCTCTCCG
GACTCCTCACCGACAAGGTCTTCGAGTACATCGGAACCTACGCCAAGAAGATGGAGATGCTCTCCGTCGC
CTTCGCCGGAGACTCCGACCTCGGACTCCACCACGTCCTCTCCGGATGCGACTCCCTCCGTAAGCTCGAG
ATCCGTGACTGCCCATTCGGAGACAAGGCCCTCCTCGCCAACGCCTCCAAGCTCGAGACCATGCGTTCCC
TCTGGATGTCCTCCTGCTCCGTCTCCTTCGGAGCCTGCAAGCTCCTCGGACAAAAGATGCCAAAGCTCAA
CGTCGAGGTCATCGACGAGCGTGGAGCCCCAGACTCCCGTCCAGAGTCCTGCCCAGTCGAGCGTGTCTTC
ATCTACCGTACCGTCGCCGGACCACGTTTCGACATGCCAGGATTCGTCTGGAACATGGACCAAGACTCCA
CCATGCGTTTCTCCCGTCAAATCATCACCACCAACGGACTCGGAGGAGGAGGATCCCCAGTCAAGCAAAC
CCTCAACTTCGACCTCCTCAAGCTCGCCGGAGACGTCGAGTCCAACCCAGGACCAATGGTTTCGGAATTG
ATTAAGGAAAATATGCACATGAAGCTCTACATGGAGGGAACCGTCGACAACCACCACTTCAAGTGCACCT
CCGAGGGAGAGGGAAAGCCATACGAGGGAACCCAAACCATGCGTATCAAGGTCGTCGAGGGAGGACCACT
CCCATTCGCCTTCGACATCCTCGCCACCTCCTTCCTCTACGGATCCAAGGTAAGTTTAAACATATATATA
CTAACTAACCCTGATTATTTAAATTTTCAGACCTTCATCAACCACACCCAAGGAATCCCAGACTTCTTCA
AGCAATCCTTCCCAGAGGGATTCACCTGGGAGCGTGTCACCACCTACGAGGACGGAGGAGTCCTCACCGC
CACCCAAGACACCTCCCTCCAAGACGGATGCCTCATCTACAACGTCAAGGTAAGTTTAAACAGTTCGGTA
CTAACTAACCATACATATTTAAATTTTCAGATCCGTGGAGTCAACTTCACCTCCAACGGACCAGTCATGC
AAAAGAAGACCCTCGGATGGGAGGCCTTCACCGAGACCCTCTACCCAGCCGACGGAGGACTCGAGGGACG
TAACGACATGGCCCTCAAGCTCGTCGGAGGATCCCACCTCATCGCCAACGCCAAGGTAAGTTTAAACATG
ATTTTACTAACTAACTAATCTGATTTAAATTTTCAGACCACCTACCGTTCCAAGAAGCCAGCCAAGAACC
TCAAGATGCCAGGAGTCTACTACGTCGACTACCGTCTCGAGCGTATCAAGGAGGCCAACAACGAGACCTA
CGTCGAGCAACACGAGGTCGCCGTCGCCCGTTACTGCGACCTCCCATCCAAGCTCGGACACAAGCTCAAC
CCTAAAGATCCAGCCAAACCTCCGGCCAAGGCACAAGTTGTGGGATGGCCACCGGTGAGATCATACCGGA
AGAACGTGATGGTTTCCTGCCAAAAATCAAGCGGTGGCCCGGAGGCGGCGGCGTTCGTGAAACCAGCCGC
CAAGCGTGTCAAGCTCGACTAAGATAAATGCAAAATCCTTTCAAGCATTCCCTTCTTCTCTATCACTCTT
CTTTCTTTTTGTCAAAAAATTCTCTCGCTAATTTATTTGCTTTTTTAATGTTATTATTTTATGACTTTTT
ATAGTCACTGAAAAGTTTGCATCTGAGTGAAGTGAATGCTATCAAAATGTGATTCTGTCTGATGTACTTT
CACAATCTCTCTTCAATTCCATTTTGAAGTGCTTTAAACCCGAAAGGTTGAGAAAAATGCGAGCGCTCAA
ATATTTGTATTGTGTTCGTTGAGTGACCCAACAAAAAGAGGAAACTTTATTGTGCCGCCAAGAAAAAAGT
CTCACGTACGGTGCGCGCGATGCCCTAGGCATGGTCATAGCTGTTTCCTGCGCAAGTCGGCGATTTCTTT
GAAGTTTTGTCAAAAGAAGAGACAAGGACTTGATAGATACGCTCATCAGAGTGAGATTCATTGCAAATAG
TGTGTAAATCGTGGAGAGACGAGAGAAAAGGTGTGAGAAGCTTAGAAGATAAAGAATAGGAAGAAGAACA
TATCTCATTTCCTATTTTCTCTAATTTTTCGTTCATTTTTCTAGACATTACCCATTTGATGGTTTTTCAA
TATGGTTATCAGGGTACTCATTTTGGTAGTTTTCAAAGCAATTTGGAGTTTTTTTTTAAATTGTCAACTA
CAAAAACGCAGCTTAAAGGTCCAAATATCATAGTATAAAAATTCTTTAAAAAATTCCAAATTTTATATGA
TTTTTTGAAAATTGGAAGAATGTTAGTTTTTGCCATTTTTTTGGAAGTTTTTCTCCGGATTTTATGGTAC
TTATATTTCAAATATAAATTTTTGTAGGAATTCGAGTATGCGAGAGAGCTATAGTTTACTAAAAAAAAGT
GGCAAAAACTCAGTAATTGCCACTTTTTTCAAAAATGTTTTGAAAAATTTTACTATGATATTTGGCCATT
TTGGCACCATATGTACGTTACTTTTTACGAAACACTCTAATTTTTGAAATTTGAGTTTCATGTTTAATCT
TTTGTATAAAATTTTTATGGTCCTTTTGTGACAGGATAAAAAATTGCAAAAAAATAGAAAACTTTGTTTC
GTGAAAACACCTAGTTTAAAAATTGTGGGCCACTTAGCGATTCTAGTCAAAAATCAGACAAATGTCAGCT
GCCGTAACTTTTTCCGGATCAGGGTTATCAAATTTTAATTTTAATTGTAAATGTAGAAAAATGATCGGCA
ACATTTTGCTAATTGAAAATATTTTGAAAATTGCTATAGTACATATTAATCTAGTATTAATATAGTATTA
ATGTTATAATATCAGTTATGTGTTTGAATAACTCAAGCGTAAGTTTCCGTAAAATATCTTTAAATTTTGG
TAATTTTTTACGGTTTGGTATAAATTTTTGCATTTTTTGATTTTCTACACTTTTTTTCGATTTCGCATTT
TCCGAATTTCTCTGAAATAAATCGAACAATCGGAAAATTTTCGAGGGCACCCTTAGCCATGCAGCTCAGG
AATTTGACTTTATGTTCCCATTCAAATTTTTTTAAAATTAAATAAAATGCTAATTGTAAGATAAATTACA
AAAATTATTAAATCTCATCATCCTTATGATGATAGTGCAGTGCATGAATATATTTTTCCAAATAGGATAT
GATTCGTCGAGTAGCTTCACGTAATCCGTTTTCTTCAATCACCATTTCGAACTGCAATTTTTTTTTTGGA
TTTTTGTAACAATATTGTCATAAATTGTGATTTTGATATTTTGCGTAGAGCATCAGAACCTTTCTGCTTT
GAATTTTAATGGGATTAAAAATTATAAAAAACTTGCACCCTAATTAAAGCGCCAACTTTATTATACATAG
TTGATAATTCGATGGTATCAGCTCACTCAAAGGCGGTAATACGGTTATCCACAGAATCAGGGGATAACGC
AGGAAAGAACATGTGAGCAAAAGGCCAGCAAAAGACCAGGAACCGTAAAAAGGCCGCGTTGCTGGCGTTT
TTCCATAGGCTCCGCCCCCCTGACGAGCATCACAAAAATCGACGCTCAAGTCAGAGGTGGCGAAACCCGA
CAGGACTATAAAGATACCAGGCGTTTCCCCCTGGAAGCTCCCTCGTGCGCTCTCCTGTTCCGACCCTGCC
GCTTACCGGATACCTGTCCGCCTTTCTCCCTTCGGGAAGCGTGGCGCTTTCTCATAGCTCACGCTGTAGG
TATCTCAGTTCGGTGTAGGTCGTTCGCTCCAAGCTGGGCTGTGTGCACGAACCCCCCGTTCAGCCCGACC
GCTGCGCCTTATCCGGTAACTATCGTCTTGAGTCCAACCCGGTAAGACACGACTTATCGCCACTGGCAGC
AGCCACTGGTAACAGGATTAGCAGAGCGAGGTATGTAGGCGGTGCTACAGAGTTCTTGAAGTGGTGGCCT
AACTACGGCTACACTAGAAGAACAGTATTTGGTATCTGCGCTCTGCTGAAGCCAGTTACCTTCGGAAAAA
GAGTTGGTAGCTCTTGATCCGGCAAACAAACCACCGCTGGTAGCGGTGGTTTTTTTGTTTGCAAGCAGCA
GATTACGCGCAGAAAAAAAGGATCTCAAGAAGATCCTTTGATCTTTTCTACGGGGTCTGACGCTCAGTGG
AACGAAAACTCACGTTAAGGGATTTTGGTCATGAGATTATCAAAAAGGATCTTCACCTAGATCCTTTTAA
ATTAAAAATGAAGTTTTAAATCAATCTAAAGTATATATGAGTAAACTTGGTCTGACAGTTACCAATGCTT
AATCAGTGAGGCACCTATCTCAGCGATCTGTCTATTTCGTTCATCCATAGTTGCCTGACTCCCCGTCGTG
TAGATAACTACGATACGGGAGGGCTTACCATCTGACCCCAGTGCTGCAATGATACCGCGAGACCCACGCT
CACCGGCTCCAGATTTATCAGCAATAAACCAGCCAGCCGGAAGGGCCGAGCGCAGAAGTGGTCCTGCAAC
TTTATCCGCCTCCATCCAGTCTATTAATTGTTGCCGGGAAGCTAGAGTAAGTAGTTCGCCAGTTAATAGT
TTGCGCAACGTTGTTGCCATTGCTACAGGCATCGTGGTGTCACGCTCGTCGTTTGGTATGGCTTCATTCA
GCTCCGGTTCCCAACGATCAAGGCGAGTTACATGATCCCCCATGTTGTGCAAAAAAGCGGTTAGCTCCTT
CGGTCCTCCGATCGTTGTCAGAAGTAAGTTGGCCGCAGTGTTATCACTCATGGTTATGGCAGCACTGCAT
AATTCTCTTACTGTCATGCCATCCGTAAGATGCTTTTCTGTGACTGGTGAGTACTCAACCAAGTCATTCT
GAGAATAGTGTATGCGGCGACCGAGTTGCTCTTGCCCGGCGTCAATACGGGATAATACCGCGCCACATAG
CAGAACTTTAAAAGTGCTCATCATTGGAAAACGTTCTTCGGGGCGAAAACTCTCAAGGATCTTACCGCTG
TTGAGATCCAGTTCGATGTAACCCACTCGTGCACCCAACTGATCTTCAGCATCTTTTACTTTCACCAGCG
TTTCTGGGTGAGCAAAAACAGGAAGGCAAAATGCCGCAAAAAAGGGAATAAGGGCGACACGGAAATGTTG
AATACTCATACTCTTCCTTTTTCAATATTATTGAAGCATTTATCAGGGTTATTGTCTCATGAGCGGATAC
ATATTTGAATGTATTTAGAAAAATAAACAAATAGGGGTTCCGCGCACATTTCCCCGAAAAGTGCCACCTG
ACGTCTAAGAAACCATTATTATCATGACATTAACCTATAAAAATAGGCGTATCACGAGGCCCTTTCGTCT
CGCGCGTTTCGGTGATGACGGTGAAAACCTCTGACACATGCAGCTCCCGGAGACGGTCACAGCTTGTCTG
TAAGCGGATGCCGGGAGCAGACAAGCCCGTCAGGGCGCGTCAGCGGGTGTTGGCGGGTGTCGGGGCTGGC
TTAACTATGCGGCATCAGAGCAGATTGCACTGAGAGTGCACCATATGCGGTGTGAAATACCGCACAGATG
CGTAAGGAGAAAATACCGCATCAGGCGCCATTCGCCATTCAGGCTGCGCAACTGTTGGGAAGGGCGATCG
GTGCGGGCCTCTTCGCTATTACGCCAGCTGGCGAAAGGGGGATGTGCTGCAAGGCGATTAAGTTGGGTAA
CGCCAGGGATCCGCCAA
Features (pLannotate 1.2.2; 22 found; start..end, strand, type, name):
      6..26      +  protein_bind   attB4: mutant version of attB; core recombination site for the Gateway® BP reaction BP Clonase™
   1533..1566    +  protein_bind   loxN: Cre-mediated recombination occurs in the 8-bp core sequence (GTATACCT). loxN sites are compatible with each other, but incompatible with loxP or lox2272 sites. Cre recombinase
   1937..2083    +  CDS            sqt-1 (fragment): SQT1_CAEEL - Also known as rol-5. Protein inferred from homology: Swiss-Prot protein existence level 3. Nematode cuticles are composed largely of collagen-like proteins. The cuticle functions both as an exoskeleton and as a barrier to protect the worm from its environment. This is a collagen critical for organismal morphogenesis. Mutations in sqt-1 can lengthen, shorten, or helically twist the entire animal. From Caenorhabditis elegans.
   2116..2955    +  CDS            sqt-1 (fragment): SQT1_CAEEL - Also known as rol-5. Protein inferred from homology: Swiss-Prot protein existence level 3. Nematode cuticles are composed largely of collagen-like proteins. The cuticle functions both as an exoskeleton and as a barrier to protect the worm from its environment. This is a collagen critical for organismal morphogenesis. Mutations in sqt-1 can lengthen, shorten, or helically twist the entire animal. From Caenorhabditis elegans.
   2999..3322    -  terminator     tbb-2 terminator: tbb-2; transcription terminator for the C. elegans tubulin beta-2 gene
   3331..4461    -  CDS            cre: RECR_BPP1 - Experimental evidence at protein level: Swiss-Prot protein existence level 1. Catalyzes site-specific recombination between two 34-base- pair LOXP sites. Its role is to maintain the phage genome as a monomeric unit-copy plasmid in the lysogenic state. From Escherichia phage P1 (Bacteriophage P1).
   4810..4860    +  CDS            hsp-16.1 (fragment): HSP11_CAEEL - Also known as hsp16-1b. Experimental evidence at transcript level: Swiss-Prot protein existence level 2. From Caenorhabditis elegans.
   5241..5261    +  protein_bind   attB1: mutant version of attB; core recombination site for the Gateway® BP reaction BP Clonase™
   5267..6292    +  CDS            HygR: aminoglycoside phosphotransferase from E. coli; aph(4)-Ia; confers resistance to hygromycin
   6296..6316    -  protein_bind   attB2: mutant version of attB; core recombination site for the Gateway® BP reaction BP Clonase™
   6670..6703    +  protein_bind   loxN: Cre-mediated recombination occurs in the 8-bp core sequence (GTATACCT). loxN sites are compatible with each other, but incompatible with loxP or lox2272 sites. Cre recombinase
   7072..7090    -  CDS            lacZα (fragment): LacZα fragment of β-galactosidase; lacZ fragment
   7468..9351    +  CDS            TIR1: TIR1_ARATH - Also known as FBL1, WEI1. Experimental evidence at protein level: Swiss-Prot protein existence level 1. Auxin receptor that mediates Aux/IAA proteins proteasomal degradation and auxin-regulated transcription. The SCF(TIR1) E3 ubiquitin ligase complex is involved in auxin-mediated signaling pathway that regulate root and hypocotyl growth, lateral root formation, cell elongation, and gravitropism. Appears to allow pericycle cells to overcome G2 arrest prior to lateral root development. Plays a role in ethylene signaling in roots. Confers sensitivity to the virulent bacterial pathoge
   9436..10290   +  CDS            mTagBFP2: mTagBFP2 is a basic (constitutively fluorescent) blue fluorescent protein published in 2011, derived from Entacmaea quadricolor. It is reported to be a very rapidly-maturing monomer with very low acid sensitivity.
  10291..10421   +  CDS            mini-AID (fragment): minimal degron from the auxin-responsive IAA17 protein of Arabidopsis thaliana (Kubota et al., 2013) acts as an auxin-inducible degron (AID) in the presence of TIR1
  10458..10781   +  terminator     tbb-2 terminator: tbb-2; transcription terminator for the C. elegans tubulin beta-2 gene
  12460..13048   -  rep_origin     ori: high-copy-number ColE1/pMB1/pBR322/pUC origin of replication
  13219..14079   -  CDS            AmpR: β-lactamase; bla; confers resistance to ampicillin, carbenicillin, and related antibiotics
  14080..14184   -  promoter       AmpR promoter: bla
  14279..14314   +  CDS            rop (fragment): Rop protein, which maintains plasmids at low copy number; rop
  14416..14515   +  misc_feature   bom (fragment): basis of mobility region from pBR322
  14521..14638   -  CDS            lacZα (fragment): LacZα fragment of β-galactosidase; lacZ fragment
