[The description below was written by a language model from this plasmid's Addgene catalogue record and pLannotate feature annotations shown in this document.]
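Description:
pTD74 is a CRISPR homology-directed repair template plasmid for Caenorhabditis elegans, built by Gibson cloning in the pDD356 backbone. It is designed to place a tissue-specific auxin receptor transgene as a single copy at the ttTi4348 site on chromosome I. In bacteria it replicates from a high-copy ColE1/pUC-type origin and is selected with ampicillin through the bla gene. Small rop, bom and lacZα fragments are backbone remnants.

According to the record, the muscle-specific unc-54 promoter drives the payload, although this promoter and the homology arms are not annotated in the feature table. It expresses Arabidopsis thaliana TIR1, the F-box auxin receptor that recruits degron-tagged proteins to an SCF ubiquitin ligase for proteasomal degradation when auxin is present. TIR1 is followed by an F2A ribosome-skipping peptide and mTagBFP2 fused to an AID* degron (annotated as a mini-AID fragment), and the unit ends in a tbb-2 terminator. Because the blue reporter is made separately from TIR1 but carries the degron, it marks the TIR1-expressing tissue and also acts as a built-in readout of TIR1 activity, since its fluorescence should fall on auxin treatment.

Upstream of this unit, two loxN sites flank a self-excising selection cassette. The cassette contains sqt-1 collagen sequence, which serves as a visible roller-type marker, and a hygromycin resistance gene for drug selection of integrants. It also carries Cre recombinase with a tbb-2 terminator next to hsp-16.1 heat-shock gene sequence, consistent with heat-inducible Cre expression that removes the markers after integration. The resulting strains allow auxin-inducible depletion of AID-tagged proteins specifically in muscle.
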