Addgene plasmid #172898: pTD74
Purpose: Muscle promoter unc-54P::TIR1::F2A::TagBFP2::AID* with homology arms for insertion in ttTi4348 site on chromosome I
Depositing lab: David Reiner. Depositing organization: Texas A&M Health Science Center. Publication: An expanded auxin-inducible degron toolkit for Caenorhabditis elegans. Ashley GE, Duong T, Levenson MT, Martinez MAQ, Johnson LC, Hibshman JD, Saeger HN, Palmisano NJ, Doonan R, Martinez-Mendez R, Davidson BR, Zhang W, Ragle JM, Medwig-Kinney TN, Sirota SS, Goldstein B, Matus DQ, Dickinson DJ, Reiner DJ, Ward JD. Genetics. 2021 Mar 31;217(3). pii: 6104563. doi: 10.1093/genetics/iyab006. PubMed 33677541.
Backbone
  Vector backbone: pDD356
  Vector type: CRISPR
Growth in bacteria
  Bacterial resistance: Ampicillin, 100 μg/mL
  Growth temperature: 37°C
  Growth strain: DH5alpha
  Copy number: High Copy
Gene/Insert
  Gene/Insert name: TIR-1
  Species: A. thaliana (mustard weed)
  Entrez Gene: TIR1 (a.k.a. AT3G62980, AtTIR1, TRANSPORT INHIBITOR RESPONSE 1)
  Cloning method: Gibson Cloning
Terms and licenses: Academic/Nonprofit Terms; Industry Terms: Not Available to Industry
Depositor comments: Punc-54::TIR::F2A::mTagBFP2 LGI
How to cite: pTD74 was a gift from David Reiner (Addgene plasmid # 172898 ; http://n2t.net/addgene:172898 ; RRID:Addgene_172898)
